Addgene plasmid #38169: pSB4A5 JQ929582
Depositing lab: Drew Endy. Depositing organization: Stanford University. Publication: Rewritable digital data storage in live cells via engineered control of recombination directionality. Bonnet J, Subsoontorn P, Endy D. Proc Natl Acad Sci U S A. 2012 Jun 5;109(23):8884-9. Epub 2012 May 21. 10.1073/pnas.1202344109 PubMed 22615351.
Backbone
  Vector backbone: pSB4A5
  Backbone size w/o insert (bp): 4485
  Vector type: Synthetic Biology ; BioBrick cloning vector
Growth in bacteria
  Bacterial resistance: Ampicillin, 100 μg/mL
  Growth temperature: 37°C
  Growth strain: DH5alpha
  Copy number: Low Copy
Gene/Insert 1
  Gene/Insert name: mKate2
  Species: Synthetic
  Insert size (bp): 850
  Cloning method: Unknown
  Sequencing primers: 5′ Amp-F; 3′ EGFP-C
Gene/Insert 2
  Gene/Insert name: Superfolder GFP
  Species: Synthetic
  Insert size (bp): 812
Terms and licenses: Academic/Nonprofit Terms; Industry Terms: Not Available to Industry
Depositor comments: This construct has attL and attR sites (LR). The DNA data register in BP and LR states consist of a constitutive promoter (BBa_J23119) flanked by BP or LR recombination sites positioned in opposite orientation, resulting in DNA inversion when recombined (Figs 1 & 2 and Figs S1E and S1F). A Rrnp T1 terminator (BBa_J61048) was added in reverse orientation upstream of the promoter to prevent transcriptional read-through in the opposite orientation, so that in each state, only one fluorescent protein is visibly expressed. On each side of the recombination target, we cloned superfolder GFP and mKate2 under translational control of measured strong RBSs (BIOFAB pilot C-dog project http://biofab.org/data)
How to cite: pSB4A5 JQ929582 was a gift from Drew Endy (Addgene plasmid # 38169 ; http://n2t.net/addgene:38169 ; RRID:Addgene_38169)
