[The description below was written by a language model from this plasmid's Addgene catalogue record.]
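Description:
pSB4A5 JQ929582 is a low-copy BioBrick cloning vector for synthetic biology work in E. coli, built on the pSB4A5 backbone and selected with ampicillin. The record gives no feature table and does not name the replication origin; it indicates only that the plasmid is maintained at low copy number.

The payload is a recombinase-addressable DNA "data register" in its LR state, meaning the invertible element is flanked by attL and attR sites. At the centre is a constitutive promoter (BBa_J23119) bracketed by the two recombination sites in opposite orientation, so that recombination between them inverts the intervening DNA rather than excising it. Two synthetic fluorescent reporter genes, superfolder GFP and the red protein mKate2, sit on either side of this invertible segment, each translated from a characterised strong ribosome binding site. The promoter therefore drives one reporter or the other depending on its orientation. An rrn T1 terminator (BBa_J61048) placed in reverse orientation upstream of the promoter blocks transcriptional read-through in the opposite direction, so only one fluorescent protein is visibly expressed in each state. The record does not say which colour corresponds to the LR state, nor does it name the recombinase that acts on the sites.

The construct comes from work on rewritable digital data storage in living cells through engineered control of recombination directionality. It serves as the LR-state counterpart to a BP-state register, allowing the stored state of the DNA element to be read as a fluorescence output and switching between states to be monitored.
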