>Addgene plasmid #38169 | pSB4A5 JQ929582 | depositor partial sequence | sequence record 48270 | Insert sequence
GAATTCGCGGCCGCTTCTAGAGTTATCAACGATGTCCTAATTTCGACGGAAGGTCACAATAACGGGCTAC
GGCTACTTCATGTTGTTCAACGTAGGTTTCTTTATCAGCTTCTTTAATACGTTCTAAGCGACGATCAACA
TAGTATACTCCAGGCATTTTAAGGTTTTTAGCGGGTTTTTTGGAACGATAGGTTGTTTTCAGGTTGCAGA
TTAAATGACCGCCTCCAACTAATTTCAGTGCCATGTCTGCGCGTCCTTCTAAGCCACCGTCCGCAGGATA
TAAGGTTTCTGTTGATGCTTCCCAACCAAGAGTTTTTTTTTGCATTACGGGTCCGTTACTCGGGAAATTT
ACGCCACGGATTTTAACATTGTAAATCAGACAGCCATCTTGTAAACTCGTATCTTGAGTTGCTGTAAGTA
CACCGCCATCTTCATAAGTTGTTACACGTTCCCAGGTAAAGCCTTCAGGAAAGGACTGTTTAAAAAAGTC
AGGAATGCCTTGGGTGTGATTGATAAAAGTTTTAGACCCGTACATAAAGCTCGTTGCGAGAATGTCAAAC
GCAAAGGGCAGGGGTCCACCTTCAACTGCTTTGATGCGCATTGTTTGTGTGCCTTCATATGGTTTACCTT
CACCTTCGGATGTGCATTTGAAATGATGATTGTTGACAGTACCTTCCATATATAATTTCATGTGCATATT
TTCTTTAATTAATTCTGACATTAATATATACCTCTTAATTTTTACTAGTCGGCCGGCTTGTCGACGACGG
CGGTCTCAGTGGTGTACGGTACAAACCCAATAGCGAGGAGGTAAATTGTAAGCTTTAGGGAAACGACATT
TACTGACGCGACTTTCTCAAAGCTAGGGTGTTGGCCTGAACTGTACGCTTGGAGTTGTAGGACAGACATA
AAAGTATCAGATACGCACACTAACCATCTGCTAGCATTATACCTAGGACTGAGCTAGCTGTCAAGTGACA
ACTGTATAGGCGCGAGAGCGACGGCGTGCTTCCGGACCGGGCCTTAGCGAGCGTTAGCACGGTAGTAGAC
CTTTGGGGTTGAATAACCGGCTTATCGGTCAGTTTCACCTGATTTACGTAAAAACCCGCTTCGGCGGGTT
TTTGCTTTTGGAGGGGCAGAAAGATGAATGACTGTCCACGACGCTATACCCAAAAGAAAATCTATTGTAC
TAATCGGCTTCAACGTGCCGCACGGGTGGCACCTCAGGAGGGGCCCGGATGATCCTGACGACGGAGACCG
CGGTGGTTGACCAGACAAACCACGATACTAGAGAAAAGATCTTTTAAGAAGGAGATATACATATGCGTAA
AGGCGAAGAGCTGTTCACTGGTGTCGTCCCTATTCTGGTGGAACTGGATGGTGATGTCAACGGTCATAAG
TTTTCCGTGCGTGGCGAGGGTGAAGGTGACGCAACTAATGGTAAACTGACGCTGAAGTTCATCTGTACTA
CTGGTAAACTGCCGGTACCTTGGCCGACTCTGGTAACGACGCTGACTTATGGTGTTCAGTGCTTTGCTCG
TTATCCGGACCATATGAAGCAGCATGACTTCTTCAAGTCCGCCATGCCGGAAGGCTATGTGCAGGAACGC
ACGATTTCCTTTAAGGATGACGGCACGTACAAAACGCGTGCGGAAGTGAAATTTGAAGGCGATACCCTGG
TAAACCGCATTGAGCTGAAAGGCATTGACTTTAAAGAAGACGGCAATATCCTGGGCCATAAGCTGGAATA
CAATTTTAACAGCCACAATGTTTACATCACCGCCGATAAACAAAAAAATGGCATTAAAGCGAATTTTAAA
ATTCGCCACAACGTGGAGGATGGCAGCGTGCAGCTGGCTGATCACTACCAGCAAAACACTCCAATCGGTG
ATGGTCCTGTTCTGCTGCCAGACAATCACTATCTGAGCACGCAAAGCGTTCTGTCTAAAGATCCGAACGA
GAAACGCGATCATATGGTTCTGCTGGAGTTCGTAACCGCAGCGGGCATCACGCATGGTATGGATGAACTG
TACAAATGATGATATCTAGAGCCAGGCATCAAATAAAACGAAAGGCTCAGTCGAAAGACTGGGCCTTTCG
TTTTATCTGTTGTTTGTCGGTGAACGCTCTCTACTAGAGTCACACTGGCTCACCTTCGGGTGGGCCTTTC
TGCGTTTATATACTAGTAGCGGCCGCTGCAG
