>Addgene plasmid #38169 | pSB4A5 JQ929582 | addgene partial sequence | sequence record 50608 | Amp-F 5'-AAGCCCTCCCGTATCGTAGT-3'
TGGACGAACGTAATCGCCAGATCGCTGAGATAGGTGCCTCCCTGATTAAGCATTGGTAATAATACTAGCT
CCGGCAAAAAAACGGGCAAGGTGTCACCACCCTGCCCTTTTTCTTTAAAACCGAAAAGATTACTTCGCGT
TTGCCACCTGACGTCTAAGAAAAGGAATATTCAGCAATTTGCCCGTGCCGAAGAAAGGCCCACCCGTGAA
GGTGAGCCAGTGAGTTGATTGCTACGTAATTAGTTAGTTAGCCCTTAGTGACTCGAATTCGCGGCCGCTT
CTAGAGTTATCAACGATGTCCTAATTTCGACGGAAGGTCACAATAACGGGCTACGGCTACTTCATGTTGT
TCAACGTAGGTTTCTTTATCAGCTTCTTTAATACGTTCTAAGCGACGATCAACATAGTATACTCCAGGCA
TTTTAAGGTTTTTAGCGGGTTTTTTGGAACGATAGGTTGTTTTCAGGTTGCAGATTAAATGACCGCCTCC
AACTAATTTCAGTGCCATGTCTGCGCGTCCTTCTAAGCCACCGTCCGCAGGATATAAGGTTTCTGTTGAT
GCTTCCCAACCAAGAGTTTTTTTTTGCATTACGGGTCCGTTACTCGGGAAATTTACGCCACGGATTTTAA
CATTGTAAATCAGACAGCCATCTTGTAAACTCGTATCTTGAGTTGCTGTAAGTACACCGCCATCTTCATA
AGTTGTTACACGTTCCCAGGTAAAGCCTTCAGGAAAGGACTGTTTAAAAAAGTCAGGAATGCCTTGGGTG
TGATTGATAAAAGTTTTAGACCCGTACATAAAGCTCGTTGCGAGAATGTCAAACGCAAGGCAGGGTCA
