>Addgene plasmid #38169 | pSB4A5 JQ929582 | addgene partial sequence | sequence record 72782 | ColE1-Rev 5'-CCCGAAGGTGAGCCAGTGTGACTCTAG-3'
CAGATAAAACGAAAGGCCCAGTCTTTCGACTGAGCCTTTCGTTTTATTTGATGCCTGGCTCTAGATATCA
TCATTTGTACAGTTCATCCATACCATGCGTGATGCCCGCTGCGGTTACGAACTCCAGCAGAACCATATGA
TCGCGTTTCTCGTTCGGATCTTTAGACAGAACGCTTTGCGTGCTCAGATAGTGATTGTCTGGCAGCAGAA
CAGGACCATCACCGATTGGAGTGTTTTGCTGGTAGTGATCAGCCAGCTGCACGCTGCCATCCTCCACGTT
GTGGCGAATTTTAAAATTCGCTTTAATGCCATTTTTTTGTTTATCGGCGGTGATGTAAACATTGTGGCTG
TTAAAATTGTATTCCAGCTTATGGCCCAGGATATTGCCGTCTTCTTTAAAGTCAATGCCTTTCAGCTCAA
TGCGGTTTACCAGGGTATCGCCTTCAAATTTCACTTCCGCACGCGTTTTGTACGTGCCGTCATCCTTAAA
GGAAATCGTGCGTTCCTGCACATAGCCTTCCGGCATGGCGGACTTGAAGAAGTCATGCTGCTTCATATGG
TCCGGATAACGAGCAAAGCACTGAACACCATAAGTCAGCGTCGTTACCAGAGTCGGCCAAGGTACCGGCA
GTTTACCAGTAGTACAGATGAACTTCAGCGTCAGTTTACCATTAGTTGCGTCACCTTCACCCTCGCCACG
CACGGAAAACTTATGACCGTTGACATCACCATCCAGTTCCACCAGAATAGGGACGACACCAGTGAACAGC
TCTTCGCCTTTACGCATATGTATATCTCCTTCTTAAAAGATCTTT
